>Addgene plasmid #106791 | gh132 | addgene full sequence | sequence record 221298 | Addgene Assembled Full Sequence
CTAAATTGTAAGCGTTAATATTTTGTTAAAATTCGCGTTAAATTTTTGTTAAATCAGCTCATTTTTTAAC
CAATAGGCCGAAATCGGCAAAATCCCTTATAAATCAAAAGAATAGACCGAGATAGGGTTGAGTGGCCGCT
ACAGGGCGCTCCCATTCGCCATTCAGGCTGCGCAACTGTTGGGAAGGGCGTTTCGGTGCGGGCCTCTTCG
CTATTACGCCAGCTGGCGAAAGGGGGATGTGCTGCAAGGCGATTAAGTTGGGTAACGCCAGGGTTTTCCC
AGTCACGACGTTGTAAAACGACGGCCAGTGAGCGCGACGTAATACGACTCACTATAGGGCGAATTGGCGG
AAGGCCGTCAAGGCCACGTGTCTTGTCCAGAGCTCGATATCGAATTCGAGGGCCTATTTCCCATGATTCC
TTCATATTTGCATATACGATACAAGGCTGTTAGAGAGATAATTGGAATTAATTTGACTGTAAACACAAAG
ATATTAGTACAAAATACGTGACGTAGAAAGTAATAATTTCTTGGGTAGTTTGCAGTTTTAAAATTATGTT
TTAAAATGGACTATCATATGCTTACCGTAACTTGAAAGTATTTCGATTTCTTGGCTTTATATATCTTGTG
GAAAGGACGAAACACCGCAGTGAAGTAGAGTAACCGAGTTTTAGAGCTAGAAATAGCAAGTTAAAATAAG
GCTAGTCCGTTATCAACTTGAAAAAGTGGCACCGAGTCGGTGCTTTTTTTGGTACCTGGAGCACAAGACT
GGCCTCATGGGCCTTCCGCTCACTGCCCGCTTTCCAGTCGGGAAACCTGTCGTGCCAGCTGCATTAACAT
GGTCATAGCTGTTTCCTTGCGTATTGGGCGCTCTCCGCTTCCTCGCTCACTGACTCGCTGCGCTCGGTCG
TTCGGGTAAAGCCTGGGGTGCCTAATGAGCAAAAGGCCAGCAAAAGGCCAGGAACCGTAAAAAGGCCGCG
TTGCTGGCGTTTTTCCATAGGCTCCGCCCCCCTGACGAGCATCACAAAAATCGACGCTCAAGTCAGAGGT
GGCGAAACCCGACAGGACTATAAAGATACCAGGCGTTTCCCCCTGGAAGCTCCCTCGTGCGCTCTCCTGT
TCCGACCCTGCCGCTTACCGGATACCTGTCCGCCTTTCTCCCTTCGGGAAGCGTGGCGCTTTCTCATAGC
TCACGCTGTAGGTATCTCAGTTCGGTGTAGGTCGTTCGCTCCAAGCTGGGCTGTGTGCACGAACCCCCCG
TTCAGCCCGACCGCTGCGCCTTATCCGGTAACTATCGTCTTGAGTCCAACCCGGTAAGACACGACTTATC
GCCACTGGCAGCAGCCACTGGTAACAGGATTAGCAGAGCGAGGTATGTAGGCGGTGCTACAGAGTTCTTG
AAGTGGTGGCCTAACTACGGCTACACTAGAAGAACAGTATTTGGTATCTGCGCTCTGCTGAAGCCAGTTA
CCTTCGGAAAAAGAGTTGGTAGCTCTTGATCCGGCAAACAAACCACCGCTGGTAGCGGTGGTTTTTTTGT
TTGCAAGCAGCAGATTACGCGCAGAAAAAAAGGATCTCAAGAAGATCCTTTGATCTTTTCTACGGGGTCT
GACGCTCAGTGGAACGAAAACTCACGTTAAGGGATTTTGGTCATGAGATTATCAAAAAGGATCTTCACCT
AGATCCTTTTAAATTAAAAATGAAGTTTTAAATCAATCTAAAGTATATATGAGTAAACTTGGTCTGACAG
TTACCAATGCTTAATCAGTGAGGCACCTATCTCAGCGATCTGTCTATTTCGTTCATCCATAGTTGCCTGA
CTCCCCGTCGTGTAGATAACTACGATACGGGAGGGCTTACCATCTGGCCCCAGTGCTGCAATGATACCGC
GAGAACCACGCTCACCGGCTCCAGATTTATCAGCAATAAACCAGCCAGCCGGAAGGGCCGAGCGCAGAAG
TGGTCCTGCAACTTTATCCGCCTCCATCCAGTCTATTAATTGTTGCCGGGAAGCTAGAGTAAGTAGTTCG
CCAGTTAATAGTTTGCGCAACGTTGTTGCCATTGCTACAGGCATCGTGGTGTCACGCTCGTCGTTTGGTA
TGGCTTCATTCAGCTCCGGTTCCCAACGATCAAGGCGAGTTACATGATCCCCCATGTTGTGCAAAAAAGC
GGTTAGCTCCTTCGGTCCTCCGATCGTTGTCAGAAGTAAGTTGGCCGCAGTGTTATCACTCATGGTTATG
GCAGCACTGCATAATTCTCTTACTGTCATGCCATCCGTAAGATGCTTTTCTGTGACTGGTGAGTACTCAA
CCAAGTCATTCTGAGAATAGTGTATGCGGCGACCGAGTTGCTCTTGCCCGGCGTCAATACGGGATAATAC
CGCGCCACATAGCAGAACTTTAAAAGTGCTCATCATTGGAAAACGTTCTTCGGGGCGAAAACTCTCAAGG
ATCTTACCGCTGTTGAGATCCAGTTCGATGTAACCCACTCGTGCACCCAACTGATCTTCAGCATCTTTTA
CTTTCACCAGCGTTTCTGGGTGAGCAAAAACAGGAAGGCAAAATGCCGCAAAAAAGGGAATAAGGGCGAC
ACGGAAATGTTGAATACTCATACTCTTCCTTTTTCAATATTATTGAAGCATTTATCAGGGTTATTGTCTC
ATGAGCGGATACATATTTGAATGTATTTAGAAAAATAAACAAATAGGGGTTCCGCGCACATTTCCCCGAA
AAGTGCCAC
Features (pLannotate 1.2.2; 10 found; start..end, strand, type, name):
      3..134     -  rep_origin     M13 ori (fragment): M13 bacteriophage origin of replication; arrow indicates direction of (+) strand synthesis
    155..311     -  CDS            lacZα (fragment): LacZα fragment of β-galactosidase; lacZ fragment
    320..338     +  promoter       T7 promoter: promoter for bacteriophage T7 RNA polymerase
    398..638     +  promoter       U6 promoter: RNA polymerase III promoter for human U6 snRNA
    668..743     +  misc_RNA       gRNA scaffold: guide RNA scaffold for the Streptococcus pyogenes CRISPR/Cas9 system
    790..837     -  CDS            lacI (fragment): lac repressor; lacI; The lac repressor binds to the lac operator to inhibit transcription in E. coli. This inhibition can be relieved by adding lactose or isopropyl-β-D-thiogalactopyranoside (IPTG).
    874..914     -  rep_origin     RSF ori (fragment): Plasmids containing the RSF 1030 origin of replication can be propagated in E. coli cells that contain additional plasmids with compatible origins.
    992..1580    -  rep_origin     ori: high-copy-number ColE1/pMB1/pBR322/pUC origin of replication
   1751..2611    -  CDS            AmpR: β-lactamase; bla; confers resistance to ampicillin, carbenicillin, and related antibiotics
   2612..2716    -  promoter       AmpR promoter: bla
