[The description below was written by a language model from this plasmid's Addgene catalogue record and pLannotate feature annotations shown in this document.]
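Description:
gh132 is a small (about 2.7 kb) mammalian guide RNA expression plasmid built on the EPB104 backbone, carrying a single guide directed against human CHPF2, a gene also known as CSGlcA-T or ChSy-3. It belongs to a validated gRNA collection designed for CRISPR/Cas9 targeting of the human glycosyltransferase genes. In bacteria it is maintained at high copy through a ColE1/pUC-type origin and selected with ampicillin via the β-lactamase gene driven by its own bla promoter. The record lists no mammalian selection marker or reporter.

The functional cassette consists of the human U6 promoter, an RNA polymerase III promoter suited to producing short, uncapped transcripts with defined ends, followed by a short gap in the annotation where the 20-nucleotide CHPF2 protospacer would sit, and then the Streptococcus pyogenes Cas9 gRNA scaffold. Transcription therefore yields a complete single guide RNA that can direct SpCas9 to the CHPF2 locus. No Cas9 coding sequence is annotated on this plasmid, so the nuclease must be supplied separately, for example from a co-transfected expression vector or a Cas9-expressing cell line.

A T7 promoter lies upstream of the U6 cassette and serves as a sequencing primer site for checking the guide insert. The remaining annotations, namely fragments of an M13 origin, lacZα, lacI and an RSF origin, are partial remnants of the parental cloning vector and are unlikely to be functional. The guide was inserted by restriction cloning, though the sites used are not recorded. The plasmid is typically used for knockout or editing of CHPF2 in human cells.
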