Addgene plasmid #106791: gh132
Purpose: expression of gRNA targeting CHPF2
Depositing lab: Eric-Paul Bennett. Depositing organization: University of Copenhagen. Publication: A validated gRNA library for CRISPR/Cas9 targeting of the human glycosyltransferase genome. Narimatsu Y, Joshi HJ, Zhang Y, Gomes C, Chen YH, Lorenzetti F, Furukawa S, Schjoldager K, Hansen L, Clausen H, Bennett EP, Wandall HH. Glycobiology. 2018 Jan 5. pii: 4791732. doi: 10.1093/glycob/cwx101. PubMed 29315387.
Backbone
  Vector backbone: EPB104
  Backbone manufacturer: Eric-Paul Bennett (Addgene plasmid # 68369)
  Backbone size w/o insert (bp): 2376
  Vector type: Mammalian Expression
Growth in bacteria
  Bacterial resistance: Ampicillin, 100 μg/mL
  Growth temperature: 37°C
  Growth strain: DH5alpha
  Copy number: High Copy
Gene/Insert
  Gene/Insert name: CHPF2
  gRNA/shRNA sequence: CAGTGAAGTAGAGTAACCGA
  Species: H. sapiens (human)
  Entrez Gene: CHPF2 (a.k.a. CSGLCA-T, CSGlcAT, ChSy-3, chPF-2)
  Cloning method: Restriction Enzyme; 5′ cloning site unknown (unknown if destroyed); 3′ cloning site unknown (unknown if destroyed)
  Sequencing primers: 5′ T7NP
Terms and licenses: Academic/Nonprofit Terms; Industry Terms: Not Available to Industry
How to cite: gh132 was a gift from Eric-Paul Bennett (Addgene plasmid # 106791 ; http://n2t.net/addgene:106791 ; RRID:Addgene_106791)
