>Addgene plasmid #106791 | gh132 | addgene partial sequence | sequence record 221299 | hU6-F 5'-GAGGGCCTATTTCCCATGATT-3'
AATTGGAATTAATTTGACTGTAAACACAAAGATATTAGTACAAAATACGTGACGTAGAAAGTAATAATTT
CTTGGGTAGTTTGCAGTTTTAAAATTATGTTTTAAAATGGACTATCATATGCTTACCGTAACTTGAAAGT
ATTTCGATTTCTTGGCTTTATATATCTTGTGGAAAGGACGAAACACCGCAGTGAAGTAGAGTAACCGAGT
TTTAGAGCTAGAAATAGCAAGTTAAAATAAGGCTAGTCCGTTATCAACTTGAAAAAGTGGCACCGAGTCG
GTGCTTTTTTTGGTACCTGGAGCACAAGACTGGCCTCATGGGCCTTCCGCTCACTGCCCGCTTTCCAGTC
GGGAAACCTGTCGTGCCAGCTGCATTAACATGGTCATAGCTGTTTCCTTGCGTATTGGGCGCTCTCCGCT
TCCTCGCTCACTGACTCGCTGCGCTCGGTCGTTCGGGTAAAGCCTGGGGTGCCTAATGAGCAAAAGGCCA
GCAAAAGGCCAGGAACCGTAAAAAGGCCGCGTTGCTGGCGTTTTTCCATAGGCTCCGCCCCCCTGACGAG
CATCACAAAAATCGACGCTCAAGTCAGAGGTGGCGAAACCCGACAGGACTATAAAGATACCAGGCGTTTC
CCCCTGGAAGCTCCCTCGTGCGCTCTCCTGTTCCGACCCTGCCGCTTACCGGATACCTGTCCGCCTTTCT
CCCTTCGGGAAGCGTGGCGCTTTCTCATAGCTCACGCTGTAGGTATCTCAGTTCGGTGTAGGTCGTTCGC
TCCAAGCTGGGCTGTGTGCACGAACCCCCCGTTCAGCCCGACCGCTGCGCCTTATCCGGTAACTATCGTC
TTGAGTCCAACCCGGTAAGACACGACTTATCGCCACTGGCAGCAGCCACTGGTAACAGGATTAGCAGAGC
GAGGTATGTA
